Addgene plasmid #42722: TAL3259
Depositing lab: Keith Joung. Depositing organization: Massachusetts General Hospital. Publication: Targeted gene disruption in somatic zebrafish cells using engineered TALENs. Sander JD, Cade L, Khayter C, Reyon D, Peterson RT, Joung JK, Yeh JR. Nat Biotechnol. 2011 Aug 5;29(8):697-8. doi: 10.1038/nbt.1934. PubMed 21822241.
Backbone
  Vector backbone: JDS78
  Backbone manufacturer: Addgene plasmid #32290
  Backbone size w/o insert (bp): 6447
  Vector type: Mammalian Expression ; T7
Growth in bacteria
  Bacterial resistance: Ampicillin, 100 μg/mL
  Growth temperature: 37°C
  Growth strain: XL1 Blue
  Copy number: High Copy
Gene/Insert
  Gene/Insert name: ZebrafishCommunity-FoxP1b-right (alt name: FoxP1b)
  Species: D. rerio (zebrafish)
  Insert size (bp): 1640
  Promoter: CMV
  Tag / fusion protein: 3X Flag (N terminal on backbone); WT FOKI (C terminal on backbone)
  Cloning method: Restriction Enzyme; 5′ cloning site N/A (destroyed during cloning); 3′ cloning site N/A (destroyed during cloning)
  Sequencing primers: 5′ CMV-F; 3′ BGH-rev
Terms and licenses: Academic/Nonprofit Terms; Industry Terms: Not Available to Industry
Depositor comments: Target binding site: TGGGCGGAGCGCCGTTCT It is strongly recommended that users perform a diagnostic digest to verify this plasmid prior to use. For example, a double digest of the plasmid with BamHI and KpnI should result in two bands at 2.3kb and 5.8kb.
How to cite: TAL3259 was a gift from Keith Joung (Addgene plasmid # 42722 ; http://n2t.net/addgene:42722 ; RRID:Addgene_42722)
