[The description below was written by a language model from this plasmid's Addgene catalogue record.]
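Description:
TAL3259 is a TALEN expression plasmid built on the JDS78 backbone (about 6.4 kb without insert), a vector catalogued as both mammalian expression and T7. It is maintained in E. coli as a high-copy plasmid under ampicillin selection; the record does not name the origin of replication. The insert, about 1.6 kb and labelled ZebrafishCommunity-FoxP1b-right, is an engineered array of TAL effector repeats designed to recognise a specific 18-nucleotide site in the zebrafish FoxP1b gene. It was placed in the backbone by restriction cloning that destroyed both junction sites.

The backbone supplies the remaining parts of the nuclease. A 3X Flag tag sits at the N terminus for detection, and a wild-type FokI cleavage domain is fused at the C terminus, so the repeat array sits in frame between them to form a complete TALEN monomer. Because FokI must dimerise to cut DNA, this "right" monomer is meant to be used with a partner "left" TALEN that binds the opposite half-site. Together they produce a double-strand break in the intervening spacer, and error-prone repair of that break can create disruptive indels. Expression is driven by the CMV promoter. The T7 designation indicates a T7 promoter that would allow in vitro transcription of mRNA, the usual route for delivering nucleases into zebrafish embryos, although the record does not spell this out. The listed BGH reverse sequencing primer suggests a BGH polyadenylation region downstream of the coding sequence. The associated work concerns targeted gene disruption in somatic zebrafish cells, which matches this plasmid's use for knocking out FoxP1b.
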