>Addgene plasmid #42722 | TAL3259 | depositor partial sequence | sequence record 57842 | TAL3259 sequence 2430 bps
TCTAGAGCTAGCACCATGGACTACAAAGACCATGACGGTGATTATAAAGATCATGACATCGATTACAAGG
ATGACGATGACAAGATGGCCCCCAAGAAGAAGAGGAAGGTGGGCATTCACCGCGGGGTACCTATGGTGGA
CTTGAGGACACTCGGTTATTCGCAACAGCAACAGGAGAAAATCAAGCCTAAGGTCAGGAGCACCGTCGCG
CAACACCACGAGGCGCTTGTGGGGCATGGCTTCACTCATGCGCATATTGTCGCGCTTTCACAGCACCCTG
CGGCGCTTGGGACGGTGGCTGTCAAATACCAAGATATGATTGCGGCCCTGCCCGAAGCCACGCACGAGGC
AATTGTAGGGGTCGGTAAACAGTGGTCGGGAGCGCGAGCACTTGAGGCGCTGCTGACTGTGGCGGGTGAG
CTTAGGGGGCCTCCGCTCCAGCTCGACACCGGGCAGCTGCTGAAGATCGCGAAGAGAGGGGGAGTAACAG
CGGTAGAGGCAGTGCACGCCTGGCGCAATGCGCTCACCGGGGCCCCCTTGAACCTGACCCCAGACCAGGT
AGTCGCAATCGCGAACAATAATGGGGGAAAGCAAGCCCTGGAAACCGTGCAAAGGTTGTTGCCGGTCCTT
TGTCAAGACCACGGCCTTACACCGGAGCAAGTCGTGGCCATTGCAAATAATAACGGTGGCAAACAGGCTC
TTGAGACGGTTCAGAGACTTCTCCCAGTTCTCTGTCAAGCCCACGGGCTGACTCCCGATCAAGTTGTAGC
GATTGCGAATAACAATGGAGGGAAACAAGCATTGGAGACTGTCCAACGGCTCCTTCCCGTGTTGTGTCAA
GCCCACGGTTTGACGCCTGCACAAGTGGTCGCCATCGCCAGCCATGATGGCGGTAAGCAGGCGCTGGAAA
CAGTACAGCGCCTGCTGCCTGTACTGTGCCAGGATCATGGACTGACCCCAGACCAGGTAGTCGCAATCGC
GAACAATAATGGGGGAAAGCAAGCCCTGGAAACCGTGCAAAGGTTGTTGCCGGTCCTTTGTCAAGACCAC
GGCCTTACACCGGAGCAAGTCGTGGCCATTGCAAATAATAACGGTGGCAAACAGGCTCTTGAGACGGTTC
AGAGACTTCTCCCAGTTCTCTGTCAAGCCCACGGGCTGACTCCCGATCAAGTTGTAGCGATTGCGTCGAA
CATTGGAGGGAAACAAGCATTGGAGACTGTCCAACGGCTCCTTCCCGTGTTGTGTCAAGCCCACGGTTTG
ACGCCTGCACAAGTGGTCGCCATCGCCAACAACAACGGCGGTAAGCAGGCGCTGGAAACAGTACAGCGCC
TGCTGCCTGTACTGTGCCAGGATCATGGACTGACCCCAGACCAGGTAGTCGCAATCGCGTCACATGACGG
GGGAAAGCAAGCCCTGGAAACCGTGCAAAGGTTGTTGCCGGTCCTTTGTCAAGACCACGGCCTTACACCG
GAGCAAGTCGTGGCCATTGCAAATAATAACGGTGGCAAACAGGCTCTTGAGACGGTTCAGAGACTTCTCC
CAGTTCTCTGTCAAGCCCACGGGCTGACTCCCGATCAAGTTGTAGCGATTGCGTCGCATGACGGAGGGAA
ACAAGCATTGGAGACTGTCCAACGGCTCCTTCCCGTGTTGTGTCAAGCCCACGGTTTGACGCCTGCACAA
GTGGTCGCCATCGCCAGCCATGATGGCGGTAAGCAGGCGCTGGAAACAGTACAGCGCCTGCTGCCTGTAC
TGTGCCAGGATCATGGACTGACCCCAGACCAGGTAGTCGCAATCGCGAACAATAATGGGGGAAAGCAAGC
CCTGGAAACCGTGCAAAGGTTGTTGCCGGTCCTTTGTCAAGACCACGGCCTTACACCGGAGCAAGTCGTG
GCCATTGCAAGCAATGGGGGTGGCAAACAGGCTCTTGAGACGGTTCAGAGACTTCTCCCAGTTCTCTGTC
AAGCCCACGGGCTGACTCCCGATCAAGTTGTAGCGATTGCGTCCAACGGTGGAGGGAAACAAGCATTGGA
GACTGTCCAACGGCTCCTTCCCGTGTTGTGTCAAGCCCACGGTTTGACGCCTGCACAAGTGGTCGCCATC
GCCAGCCATGATGGCGGTAAGCAGGCGCTGGAAACAGTACAGCGCCTGCTGCCTGTACTGTGCCAGGATC
ATGGACTGACACCCGAACAGGTGGTCGCCATTGCTTCTAATGGGGGAGGACGGCCAGCCTTGGAGTCCAT
CGTAGCCCAATTGTCCAGGCCCGATCCCGCGTTGGCTGCGTTAACGAATGACCATCTGGTGGCGTTGGCA
TGTCTTGGTGGACGACCCGCGCTCGATGCAGTCAAAAAGGGTCTGCCTCATGCTCCCGCATTGATCAAAA
GAACCAACCGGCGGATTCCCGAGAGAACTTCCCATCGAGTCGCGGGATCC
