>Addgene plasmid #42722 | TAL3259 | addgene partial sequence | sequence record 61002 | JDS-TALEN-F 5'-TAGGGGTCGGTAAACAGTGG-3'
GGCGGGTGAGCTTAGGGGGCCTCCGCTCCAGCTCGACACCGGGCAGCTGCTGAAGATCGCGAAGAGAGGG
GGAGTAACAGCGGTAGAGGCAGTGCACGCCTGGCGCAATGCGCTCACCGGGGCCCCCTTGAACCTGACCC
CAGACCAGGTAGTCGCAATCGCGAACAATAATGGGGGAAAGCAAGCCCTGGAAACCGTGCAAAGGTTGTT
GCCGGTCCTTTGTCAAGACCACGGCCTTACACCGGAGCAAGTCGTGGCCATTGCAAATAATAACGGTGGC
AAACAGGCTCTTGAGACGGTTCAGAGACTTCTCCCAGTTCTCTGTCAAGCCCACGGGCTGACTCCCGATC
AAGTTGTAGCGATTGCGAATAACAATGGAGGGAAACAAGCATTGGAGACTGTCCAACGGCTCCTTCCCGT
GTTGTGTCAAGCCCACGGTTTGACGCCTGCACAAGTGGTCGCCATCGCCAGCCATGATGGCGGTAAGCAG
GCGCTGGAAACAGTACAGCGCCTGCTGCCTGTACTGTGCCAGGATCATGGACTGACCCCAGACCAGGTAG
TCGCAATCGCGAACAATAATGGGGGAAAGCAAGCCCTGGAAACCGTGCAAAGGTTGTTGCCGGTCCTTTG
TCAAGACCACGGCCTTACACCGGAGCAAGTCGTGGCCATTGCAAATAATAACGGTGGCAAACAGGCTCTT
GAGACGGTTCAGAGACTTCTCCCAGTTCTCTGTCAAGCCCACGGGCTGACTCCCGATCAAGTTGTAGCGA
TTGCGTC
